Addgene plasmid #133580: PB CAG-F-bpA-F-L-td-sfGFP
Purpose: CAG tdGFP FLP/FRT reporter piggyBac transposon (bpA stop)
Depositing lab: Mario Capecchi. Depositing organization: University of Utah.
Backbone
  Vector backbone: Custom
  Vector type: Mammalian Expression ; FLP/FRT
Growth in bacteria
  Bacterial resistance: Ampicillin, 100 μg/mL
  Growth temperature: 30°C
  Growth strain: DH10B
  Copy number: High Copy
Gene/Insert
  Gene/Insert name: Tandem dimer superfolder GFP
  Species: Synthetic
Resource information
  A portion of this plasmid was derived from a plasmid made by: piggyBac ITR's were synthesized from sequences in the NCBI database. CAG promoter is from pCAGGS obtained from BCCM/LMBP. bGH pA is from Neal Copeland. sfGFP is from Sandia Biotech. WPRE is from Miguel Ramalho-Santos. Backbone is from Stratagene.
Terms and licenses: Academic/Nonprofit Terms; Industry Terms: Not Available to Industry
Depositor comments: Truncation series of the bpA-3xSV40pA stop cassette.
How to cite: PB CAG-F-bpA-F-L-td-sfGFP was a gift from Mario Capecchi (Addgene plasmid # 133580 ; http://n2t.net/addgene:133580 ; RRID:Addgene_133580)
