[The description below was written by a language model from this plasmid's Addgene catalogue record and pLannotate feature annotations shown in this document.]
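Description:
PB CAG-F-bpA-F-L-td-sfGFP is a mammalian expression plasmid of about 8.2 kb that carries a FLP/FRT-dependent fluorescent reporter inside a piggyBac transposon. The custom backbone derives from a Stratagene phagemid-type cloning vector. It has a high-copy ColE1/pUC origin, an f1 origin, ampicillin resistance (bla), and remnants of the lac promoter/lacZα region, with T3 and T7 promoters flanking the cargo. The record says the piggyBac inverted terminal repeats were synthesized from database sequences. The automated feature tables do not annotate them as such, but the unannotated stretches just inside the T3 and T7 sites are where they would be expected, as is a short baculovirus FP25 fragment hit, a sequence often associated with piggyBac ends. With piggyBac transposase supplied separately, the cassette should be able to integrate into the host genome.

The payload is driven by the CAG promoter (CMV enhancer, chicken β-actin promoter and chimeric intron). Immediately downstream lies a stop cassette made of a single bovine growth hormone polyadenylation signal between two minimal FRT sites in the same orientation, followed by a lone loxP site. Next comes a tandem dimer of superfolder GFP (two consecutive sfGFP coding units), then a WPRE to enhance transcript expression and a second bGH poly(A) signal. Before recombination, the floxed-style "bpA" stop should terminate transcripts upstream of the reporter. FLP recombinase excises it and allows CAG-driven tdGFP expression, marking cells with FLP activity. The depositor notes that this plasmid is one of a truncation series of a bpA-3xSV40pA stop cassette, which suggests it was made to compare how well stop elements of different lengths work. The depositor and sequencing-derived records agree in content, apart from a one-nucleotide length difference and a different start coordinate.
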