Features (pLannotate 1.2.2; 25 found; start..end, strand, type, name):
     24..128     +  promoter       AmpR promoter: bla
    129..989     +  CDS            AmpR: β-lactamase; bla; confers resistance to ampicillin, carbenicillin, and related antibiotics
   1160..1748    +  rep_origin     ori: high-copy-number ColE1/pMB1/pBR322/pUC origin of replication
   1931..2023    +  CDS            lacI (fragment): lac repressor; lacI; The lac repressor binds to the lac operator to inhibit transcription in E. coli. This inhibition can be relieved by adding lactose or isopropyl-β-D-thiogalactopyranoside (IPTG).
   2036..2057    +  protein_bind   CAP binding site: CAP binding activates transcription in the presence of cAMP. E. coli catabolite activator protein
   2072..2102    +  promoter       lac promoter: promoter for the E. coli lac operon
   2110..2126    +  protein_bind   lac operator: The lac repressor binds to the lac operator to inhibit transcription in E. coli. This inhibition can be relieved by adding lactose or isopropyl-β-D-thiogalactopyranoside (IPTG). lac repressor encoded by lacI
   2171..2189    +  promoter       T3 promoter: promoter for bacteriophage T3 RNA polymerase
   2620..2999    +  enhancer       CMV enhancer: human cytomegalovirus immediate early enhancer
   3001..3278    +  promoter       chicken β-actin promoter: No description available
   3279..4296    +  intron         chimeric intron: chimera between introns from chicken β-actin and rabbit β-globin
   4356..4389    -  protein_bind   FRT (minimal): supports FLP-mediated excision but not integration (Turan and Bode, 2011) FLP recombinase from the Saccharomyces cerevisiae 2μ plasmid
   4419..4643    +  polyA_signal   bGH poly(A) signal: bovine growth hormone polyadenylation signal
   4647..4668    +  promoter       SV40 promoter (fragment): SV40 enhancer and early promoter
   4709..4742    -  protein_bind   FRT (minimal): supports FLP-mediated excision but not integration (Turan and Bode, 2011) FLP recombinase from the Saccharomyces cerevisiae 2μ plasmid
   4755..4788    +  protein_bind   loxP: Cre-mediated recombination occurs in the 8-bp core sequence (GCATACAT). Cre recombinase
   4798..5511    +  CDS            Superfolder GFP: Superfolder GFP is a basic (constitutively fluorescent) green fluorescent protein published in 2005, derived from Aequorea victoria. It is reported to be a very rapidly-maturing weak dimer.
   5542..6255    +  CDS            Superfolder GFP: Superfolder GFP is a basic (constitutively fluorescent) green fluorescent protein published in 2005, derived from Aequorea victoria. It is reported to be a very rapidly-maturing weak dimer.
   6267..6851    +  misc_feature   WPRE: woodchuck hepatitis virus posttranscriptional regulatory element
   6897..7121    +  polyA_signal   bGH poly(A) signal: bovine growth hormone polyadenylation signal
   7125..7146    +  promoter       SV40 promoter (fragment): SV40 enhancer and early promoter
   7510..7587    +  CDS            FP (fragment): FP25_NPVAC - Experimental evidence at protein level: Swiss-Prot protein existence level 1. From Autographa californica nuclear polyhedrosis virus (AcMNPV).
   7597..7615    -  promoter       T7 promoter: promoter for bacteriophage T7 RNA polymerase
   7618..7775    +  CDS            lacZα (fragment): LacZα fragment of β-galactosidase; lacZ fragment
   7807..8235    -  rep_origin     f1 ori (sequence partly withheld): f1 bacteriophage origin of replication; arrow indicates direction of (+) strand synthesis
>Addgene plasmid #133580 | PB CAG-F-bpA-F-L-td-sfGFP | depositor full sequence | sequence record 256639 | PB CAG-F-bpA-F-L-td-sfGFP sequence 8238 bps
GTGGCACTTTTCGGGGAAATGTGCGCGGAACCCCTATTTGTTTATTTTTCTAAATACATTCAAATATGTA
TCCGCTCATGAGACAATAACCCTGATAAATGCTTCAATAATATTGAAAAAGGAAGAGTATGAGTATTCAA
CATTTCCGTGTCGCCCTTATTCCCTTTTTTGCGGCATTTTGCCTTCCTGTTTTTGCTCACCCAGAAACGC
TGGTGAAAGTAAAAGATGCTGAAGATCAGTTGGGTGCACGAGTGGGTTACATCGAACTGGATCTCAACAG
CGGTAAGATCCTTGAGAGTTTTCGCCCCGAAGAACGTTTTCCAATGATGAGCACTTTTAAAGTTCTGCTA
TGTGGCGCGGTATTATCCCGTATTGACGCCGGGCAAGAGCAACTCGGTCGCCGCATACACTATTCTCAGA
ATGACTTGGTTGAGTACTCACCAGTCACAGAAAAGCATCTTACGGATGGCATGACAGTAAGAGAATTATG
CAGTGCTGCCATAACCATGAGTGATAACACTGCGGCCAACTTACTTCTGACAACGATCGGAGGACCGAAG
GAGCTAACCGCTTTTTTGCACAACATGGGGGATCATGTAACTCGCCTTGATCGTTGGGAACCGGAGCTGA
ATGAAGCCATACCAAACGACGAGCGTGACACCACGATGCCTGTAGCAATGGCAACAACGTTGCGCAAACT
ATTAACTGGCGAACTACTTACTCTAGCTTCCCGGCAACAATTAATAGACTGGATGGAGGCGGATAAAGTT
GCAGGACCACTTCTGCGCTCGGCCCTTCCGGCTGGCTGGTTTATTGCTGATAAATCTGGAGCCGGTGAGC
GTGGGTCTCGCGGTATCATTGCAGCACTGGGGCCAGATGGTAAGCCCTCCCGTATCGTAGTTATCTACAC
GACGGGGAGTCAGGCAACTATGGATGAACGAAATAGACAGATCGCTGAGATAGGTGCCTCACTGATTAAG
CATTGGTAACTGTCAGACCAAGTTTACTCATATATACTTTAGATTGATTTAAAACTTCATTTTTAATTTA
AAAGGATCTAGGTGAAGATCCTTTTTGATAATCTCATGACCAAAATCCCTTAACGTGAGTTTTCGTTCCA
CTGAGCGTCAGACCCCGTAGAAAAGATCAAAGGATCTTCTTGAGATCCTTTTTTTCTGCGCGTAATCTGC
TGCTTGCAAACAAAAAAACCACCGCTACCAGCGGTGGTTTGTTTGCCGGATCAAGAGCTACCAACTCTTT
TTCCGAAGGTAACTGGCTTCAGCAGAGCGCAGATACCAAATACTGTTCTTCTAGTGTAGCCGTAGTTAGG
CCACCACTTCAAGAACTCTGTAGCACCGCCTACATACCTCGCTCTGCTAATCCTGTTACCAGTGGCTGCT
GCCAGTGGCGATAAGTCGTGTCTTACCGGGTTGGACTCAAGACGATAGTTACCGGATAAGGCGCAGCGGT
CGGGCTGAACGGGGGGTTCGTGCACACAGCCCAGCTTGGAGCGAACGACCTACACCGAACTGAGATACCT
ACAGCGTGAGCTATGAGAAAGCGCCACGCTTCCCGAAGGGAGAAAGGCGGACAGGTATCCGGTAAGCGGC
AGGGTCGGAACAGGAGAGCGCACGAGGGAGCTTCCAGGGGGAAACGCCTGGTATCTTTATAGTCCTGTCG
GGTTTCGCCACCTCTGACTTGAGCGTCGATTTTTGTGATGCTCGTCAGGGGGGCGGAGCCTATGGAAAAA
CGCCAGCAACGCGGCCTTTTTACGGTTCCTGGCCTTTTGCTGGCCTTTTGCTCACATGTTCTTTCCTGCG
TTATCCCCTGATTCTGTGGATAACCGTATTACCGCCTTTGAGTGAGCTGATACCGCTCGCCGCAGCCGAA
CGACCGAGCGCAGCGAGTCAGTGAGCGAGGAAGCGGAAGAGCGCCCAATACGCAAACCGCCTCTCCCCGC
GCGTTGGCCGATTCATTAATGCAGCTGGCACGACAGGTTTCCCGACTGGAAAGCGGGCAGTGAGCGCAAC
GCAATTAATGTGAGTTAGCTCACTCATTAGGCACCCCAGGCTTTACACTTTATGCTTCCGGCTCGTATGT
TGTGTGGAATTGTGAGCGGATAACAATTTCACACAGGAAACAGCTATGACCATGATTACGCCAAGCGCGC
AATTAACCCTCACTAAAGGGAACCTCCCCCGGTATTCACGACAGCAGGCTGAATAATAAAAAAATTAGAA
ACTATTATTTAACCCTAGAAAGATAATCATATTGTGACGTACGTTAAAGATAATCATGCGTAAAATTGAC
GCATGTGTTTTATCGGTCTGTATATCGAGGTTTATTTATTAATTTGAATAGATATTAAGTTTTATTATAT
TTACACTTACATACTAATAATAAATTCAACAAACAATTTATTTATGTTTATTTATTTATTAAAAAAAAAC
AAAAACTCAAAATTTCTTCTATAAAGTAACAAAACTTTTAAACATTCTCTCTTTTACAAAAATAAACTTA
TTTTGTACTTTAAAAACAGTCATGTTGTATTATAAAATAAGTAATTAGCTTAACCTATACATAATAGAAA
CAAATTATACTTATTAACCGGTCATGGTCGACATTGATTATTGACTAGTTATTAATAGTAATCAATTACG
GGGTCATTAGTTCATAGCCCATATATGGAGTTCCGCGTTACATAACTTACGGTAAATGGCCCGCCTGGCT
GACCGCCCAACGACCCCCGCCCATTGACGTCAATAATGACGTATGTTCCCATAGTAACGCCAATAGGGAC
TTTCCATTGACGTCAATGGGTGGAGTATTTACGGTAAACTGCCCACTTGGCAGTACATCAAGTGTATCAT
ATGCCAAGTACGCCCCCTATTGACGTCAATGACGGTAAATGGCCCGCCTGGCATTATGCCCAGTACATGA
CCTTATGGGACTTTCCTACTTGGCAGTACATCTACGTATTAGTCATCGCTATTACCATGGTCGAGGTGAG
CCCCACGTTCTGCTTCACTCTCCCCATCTCCCCCCCCTCCCCACCCCCAATTTTGTATTTATTTATTTTT
TAATTATTTTGTGCAGCGATGGGGGCGGGGGGGGGGGGGGGGCCCCCCCCAGGCGGGGCGGGGCGGGGCG
AGGGGCGGGGCGGGGCGAGGCGGAAAGGTGCGGCGGCAGCCAATCAGAGCGGCGCGCTCCGAAAGTTTCC
TTTTATGGCGAGGCGGCGGCGGCGGCGGCCCTATAAAAAGCGAAGCGCGCGGCGGGCGGGAGTCGTTGCG
CGCTGCCTTCCCCCCGTGCCCCGCTCCGCCGCCGCCTCGCGCCGCCCGCCCCGGCTCTGACTGACCGCGT
TACTCCCACAGGTGAGCGGGCGGGACGGCCCTTCTCCTCCGGGCTGTAATTAGCGCTTGGTTTAATGACG
GCTTGTTTCTTTTCTGTGGCTGCGTGAAAGCCTTGAGGGGCTCCGGGAGGGCCCTTTGTGCGGGGGGAGC
GGCTCGGGGGGTGCGTGCGTGTGTGTGTGCGTGGGGAGCGCCGCGTGCGGCTCCGCGCTGCCCGGCGGCT
GTGAGCGCTGCGGGCGCGGCGCGGGGCTTTGTGCGCTCCGCAGTGTGCGCGAGGGGAGCGCGGCCGGGGG
CGGTGCCCCGCGGTGCGGGGGGGGCTGCGAGGGGAACAAAGGCTGCGTGCGGGGTGTGTGCGTGGGGGGG
TGAGCAGGGGGTGTGGGCGCGTCGGTCGGGCTGCAACCCCCCCTGCACCCCCCTCCCCGAGTTGCTGAGC
ACGGCCCGGCTTCGGGTGCGGGGCTCCGTACGGGGCGTGGCGCGGGGCTCGCCGTGCCGGGCGGGGGGTG
GCGGCAGGTGGGGGTGCCGGGCGGGGCGGGGCCGCCTCGGGCCGGGGAGGGCTCGGGGGAAGGGGCGCGG
CGGCCCCCGGAGCGCCGGCGGCTGTCGAGGCGCGGCGAGCCGCAGCCATTGCCTTTTATGGTAATCGTGC
GAGAGGGCGCAGGGACTTCCTTTGTCCCAAATCTGTGCGGAGCCGAAATCTGGGAGGCGCCGCCGCACCC
CCTCTAGCGGGCGCGGGGCGAAGCGGTGCGGCGCCGGCAGGAAGGAAATGGGCGGGGAGGGCCTTCGTGC
GTCGCCGCGCCGCCGTCCCCTTCTCCCTCTCCAGCCTCGGGGCTGTCCGCGGGGGGACGGCTGCCTTCGG
GGGGGACGGGGCAGGGCGGGGTTCGGCTTCTGGCGTGTGACCGGCGGCTCTAGAGCCTCTGCTAACCATG
TTCATGCCTTCTTCTTTTTCCTACAGCTCCTGGGCAACGTGCTGGTTATTGTGCTGTCTCATCATTTTGG
CAAAGAATTGCTAGCGAAGTTCCTATACTTTCTAGAGAATAGGAACTTCCCCGGCTAGAGCTCGCTGATC
AGCCTCGACTGTGCCTTCTAGTTGCCAGCCATCTGTTGTTTGCCCCTCCCCCGTGCCTTCCTTGACCCTG
GAAGGTGCCACTCCCACTGTCCTTTCCTAATAAAATGAGGAAATTGCATCGCATTGTCTGAGTAGGTGTC
ATTCTATTCTGGGGGGTGGGGTGGGGCAGGACAGCAAGGGGGAGGATTGGGAAGACAATAGCAGGCATGC
TGGGGATGCGGTGGGCTCTATGGCTTCTGAGGCGGAAAGAACCAGCTGGGGCTCGACTAGAGCTTGCGGA
ACCCTTCTAACTAGATAAGAAGTTCCTATACTTTCTAGAGAATAGGAACTTCATCGATACTAGCATAACT
TCGTATAGCATACATTATACGAAGTTATAGGCGCGCCATGAGCAAAGGAGAAGAACTTTTCACTGGAGTT
GTCCCAATTCTTGTTGAATTAGATGGTGATGTTAATGGGCACAAATTTTCTGTCCGTGGAGAGGGTGAAG
GTGATGCTACAAACGGAAAACTCACCCTTAAATTTATTTGCACTACTGGAAAACTACCTGTTCCGTGGCC
AACACTTGTCACTACTCTGACCTATGGTGTTCAATGCTTTTCCCGTTATCCGGATCACATGAAACGGCAT
GACTTTTTCAAGAGTGCCATGCCCGAAGGTTATGTACAGGAACGCACTATATCTTTCAAAGATGACGGGA
CCTACAAGACGCGTGCTGAAGTCAAGTTTGAAGGTGATACCCTTGTTAATCGTATCGAGTTAAAGGGTAT
TGATTTTAAAGAAGATGGAAACATTCTTGGACACAAACTCGAATACAACTTTAACTCACACAATGTATAC
ATCACGGCAGACAAACAAAAGAATGGAATCAAAGCTAACTTCAAAATTCGCCACAACGTTGAAGATGGTT
CCGTTCAACTAGCAGACCATTATCAACAAAATACTCCAATTGGCGATGGCCCTGTCCTTTTACCAGACAA
CCATTACCTGTCGACACAATCTGTCCTTTCGAAAGATCCCAACGAAAAGCGTGACCACATGGTCCTTCTT
GAGTTTGTAACTGCTGCTGGGATTACACATGGCATGGATGAGCTCTACAAAGGTTCTGCTGGATCTGCAG
CAGGATCTGGTATGAGCAAAGGAGAAGAACTTTTCACTGGAGTTGTCCCAATTCTTGTTGAATTAGATGG
TGATGTTAATGGGCACAAATTTTCTGTCCGTGGAGAGGGTGAAGGTGATGCTACAAACGGAAAACTCACC
CTTAAATTTATTTGCACTACTGGAAAACTACCTGTTCCGTGGCCAACACTTGTCACTACTCTGACCTATG
GTGTTCAATGCTTTTCCCGTTATCCGGATCACATGAAACGGCATGACTTTTTCAAGAGTGCCATGCCCGA
AGGTTATGTACAGGAACGCACTATATCTTTCAAAGATGACGGGACCTACAAGACGCGTGCTGAAGTCAAG
TTTGAAGGTGATACCCTTGTTAATCGTATCGAGTTAAAGGGTATTGATTTTAAAGAAGATGGAAACATTC
TTGGACACAAACTCGAATACAACTTTAACTCACACAATGTATACATCACGGCAGACAAACAAAAGAATGG
AATCAAAGCTAACTTCAAAATTCGCCACAACGTTGAAGATGGTTCCGTTCAACTAGCAGACCATTATCAA
CAAAATACTCCAATTGGCGATGGCCCTGTCCTTTTACCAGACAACCATTACCTGTCGACACAATCTGTCC
TTTCGAAAGATCCCAACGAAAAGCGTGACCACATGGTCCTTCTTGAGTTTGTAACTGCTGCTGGGATTAC
ACATGGCATGGATGAGCTCTACAAATGATTAATTAAAACCTCTGGATTACAAAATTTGTGAAAGATTGAC
TGGTATTCTTAACTATGTTGCTCCTTTTACGCTATGTGGATACGCTGCTTTAATGCCTTTGTATCATGCT
ATTGCTTCCCGTATGGCTTTCATTTTCTCCTCCTTGTATAAATCCTGGTTGCTGTCTCTTTATGAGGAGT
TGTGGCCCGTTGTCAGGCAACGTGGCGTGGTGTGCACTGTGTTTGCTGACGCAACCCCCACTGGTTGGGG
CATTGCCACCACCTGTCAGCTCCTTTCCGGGACTTTCGCTTTCCCCCTCCCTATTGCCACGGCGGAACTC
ATCGCCGCCTGCCTTGCCCGCTGCTGGACAGGGGCTCGGCTGTTGGGCACTGACAATTCCGTGGTGTTGT
CGGGGAAATCATCGTCCTTTCCTTGGCTGCTCGCCTGTGTTGCCACCTGGATTCTGCGCGGGACGTCCTT
CTGCTACGTCCCTTCGGCCCTCAATCCAGCGGACCTTCCTTCCCGCGGCCTGCTGCCGGCTCTGCGGCCT
CTTCCGCGTCTTCGCCTTCGCCCTCAGACGAGTCGGATCTCCCTTTGGGCCGCCTCCCCGCAGGATCCAC
TAGAGCGGCCGCCTAGAGCTCGCTGATCAGCCTCGACTGTGCCTTCTAGTTGCCAGCCATCTGTTGTTTG
CCCCTCCCCCGTGCCTTCCTTGACCCTGGAAGGTGCCACTCCCACTGTCCTTTCCTAATAAAATGAGGAA
ATTGCATCGCATTGTCTGAGTAGGTGTCATTCTATTCTGGGGGGTGGGGTGGGGCAGGACAGCAAGGGGG
AGGATTGGGAAGACAATAGCAGGCATGCTGGGGATGCGGTGGGCTCTATGGCTTCTGAGGCGGAAAGAAC
CAGCTGGGGCTCGACTAGAGCTTGCGGAACCCTTAAGCTTTTTTATTATATATTAGTCACGATATCTATA
ACAAGAAAATATATATATAATAAGTTATCACGTAAGTAGAACATGAAATAACAATATAATTATCGTATGA
GTTAAATCTTAAAAGTCACGTAAAAGATAATCATGCGTCATTTTGACTCACGCGGTCGTTATAGTTCAAA
ATCAGTGACACTTACCGCATTGACAAGCACGCCTCACGGGAGCTCCAAGCGGCGACTGAGATGTCCTAAA
TGCACAGCGACGGATTCGCGCTATTTAGAAAGAGAGAGCAATATTTCAAGAATGCATGCGTCAATTTTAC
GCAGACTATCTTTCTAGGGTTAAAAAAGATTTGCGCTTTACTCGACCTAAACTTTAAACACGTCATAGAA
TCTTCGTTTGACAAAAACCACATTGTGTTGGGTCGCCCTATAGTGAGTCGTATTACAATTCACTGGCCGT
CGTTTTACAACGTCGTGACTGGGAAAACCCTGGCGTTACCCAACTTAATCGCCTTGCAGCACATCCCCCT
TTCGCCAGCTGGCGTAATAGCGAAGAGGCCCGCACCGATCGCCCTTCCCAACAGTTGCGCAGCCTGAATG
GCGAATGGCAAATTGTAAGCGTTAATATTTTGTTAAAATTCGCGTTAAATTTTTGTTAAATCAGCTCATT
TTTTAACCAATAGGCCGAAATCGGCAAAATCCCTTATAAATCAAAAGAATAGACCGAGATAGGGT
[37 nt withheld, positions 7906-7942]
AAAGAACGTGGACTCCAACGTCAAAGG
[49 nt withheld, positions 7970-8018]
T
[91 nt withheld, positions 8020-8110]
G
[124 nt withheld, positions 8112-8235]
CAG
