Features (pLannotate 1.2.2; 27 found; start..end, strand, type, name):
      1..37      +  rep_origin     RSF ori (fragment): Plasmids containing the RSF 1030 origin of replication can be propagated in E. coli cells that contain additional plasmids with compatible origins.
     39..131     +  CDS            lacI (fragment): lac repressor; lacI; The lac repressor binds to the lac operator to inhibit transcription in E. coli. This inhibition can be relieved by adding lactose or isopropyl-β-D-thiogalactopyranoside (IPTG).
    144..165     +  protein_bind   CAP binding site: CAP binding activates transcription in the presence of cAMP. E. coli catabolite activator protein
    180..210     +  promoter       lac promoter: promoter for the E. coli lac operon
    218..234     +  protein_bind   lac operator: The lac repressor binds to the lac operator to inhibit transcription in E. coli. This inhibition can be relieved by adding lactose or isopropyl-β-D-thiogalactopyranoside (IPTG). lac repressor encoded by lacI
    279..297     +  promoter       T3 promoter: promoter for bacteriophage T3 RNA polymerase
    728..1107    +  enhancer       CMV enhancer: human cytomegalovirus immediate early enhancer
   1109..1225    +  promoter       chicken β-actin promoter (fragment): contains a 21-bp deletion relative to the standard chicken β-actin promoter
   1264..1389    +  promoter       chicken β-actin promoter (fragment): contains a 21-bp deletion relative to the standard chicken β-actin promoter
   1390..2406    +  intron         chimeric intron: chimera between introns from chicken β-actin and rabbit β-globin
   2466..2499    -  protein_bind   FRT (minimal): supports FLP-mediated excision but not integration (Turan and Bode, 2011) FLP recombinase from the Saccharomyces cerevisiae 2μ plasmid
   2529..2753    +  polyA_signal   bGH poly(A) signal: bovine growth hormone polyadenylation signal
   2757..2778    +  promoter       SV40 promoter (fragment): SV40 enhancer and early promoter
   2819..2852    -  protein_bind   FRT (minimal): supports FLP-mediated excision but not integration (Turan and Bode, 2011) FLP recombinase from the Saccharomyces cerevisiae 2μ plasmid
   2865..2898    +  protein_bind   loxP: Cre-mediated recombination occurs in the 8-bp core sequence (GCATACAT). Cre recombinase
   2908..3621    +  CDS            Superfolder GFP: Superfolder GFP is a basic (constitutively fluorescent) green fluorescent protein published in 2005, derived from Aequorea victoria. It is reported to be a very rapidly-maturing weak dimer.
   3652..4365    +  CDS            Superfolder GFP: Superfolder GFP is a basic (constitutively fluorescent) green fluorescent protein published in 2005, derived from Aequorea victoria. It is reported to be a very rapidly-maturing weak dimer.
   4377..4961    +  misc_feature   WPRE: woodchuck hepatitis virus posttranscriptional regulatory element
   5006..5230    +  polyA_signal   bGH poly(A) signal: bovine growth hormone polyadenylation signal
   5234..5255    +  promoter       SV40 promoter (fragment): SV40 enhancer and early promoter
   5619..5696    +  CDS            FP (fragment): FP25_NPVAC - Experimental evidence at protein level: Swiss-Prot protein existence level 1. From Autographa californica nuclear polyhedrosis virus (AcMNPV).
   5706..5724    -  promoter       T7 promoter: promoter for bacteriophage T7 RNA polymerase
   5727..5884    +  CDS            lacZα (fragment): LacZα fragment of β-galactosidase; lacZ fragment
   5916..6344    -  rep_origin     f1 ori (sequence partly withheld): f1 bacteriophage origin of replication; arrow indicates direction of (+) strand synthesis
   6371..6475    +  promoter       AmpR promoter: bla
   6476..7336    +  CDS            AmpR: β-lactamase; bla; confers resistance to ampicillin, carbenicillin, and related antibiotics
   7507..8095    +  rep_origin     ori: high-copy-number ColE1/pMB1/pBR322/pUC origin of replication
>Addgene plasmid #133580 | PB CAG-F-bpA-F-L-td-sfGFP | addgene full sequence | sequence record 274421 | Addgene NGS Result
ACCGAGCGCAGCGAGTCAGTGAGCGAGGAAGCGGAAGAGCGCCCAATACGCAAACCGCCTCTCCCCGCGC
GTTGGCCGATTCATTAATGCAGCTGGCACGACAGGTTTCCCGACTGGAAAGCGGGCAGTGAGCGCAACGC
AATTAATGTGAGTTAGCTCACTCATTAGGCACCCCAGGCTTTACACTTTATGCTTCCGGCTCGTATGTTG
TGTGGAATTGTGAGCGGATAACAATTTCACACAGGAAACAGCTATGACCATGATTACGCCAAGCGCGCAA
TTAACCCTCACTAAAGGGAACCTCCCCCGGTATTCACGACAGCAGGCTGAATAATAAAAAAATTAGAAAC
TATTATTTAACCCTAGAAAGATAATCATATTGTGACGTACGTTAAAGATAATCATGCGTAAAATTGACGC
ATGTGTTTTATCGGTCTGTATATCGAGGTTTATTTATTAATTTGAATAGATATTAAGTTTTATTATATTT
ACACTTACATACTAATAATAAATTCAACAAACAATTTATTTATGTTTATTTATTTATTAAAAAAAAACAA
AAACTCAAAATTTCTTCTATAAAGTAACAAAACTTTTAAACATTCTCTCTTTTACAAAAATAAACTTATT
TTGTACTTTAAAAACAGTCATGTTGTATTATAAAATAAGTAATTAGCTTAACCTATACATAATAGAAACA
AATTATACTTATTAACCGGTCATGGTCGACATTGATTATTGACTAGTTATTAATAGTAATCAATTACGGG
GTCATTAGTTCATAGCCCATATATGGAGTTCCGCGTTACATAACTTACGGTAAATGGCCCGCCTGGCTGA
CCGCCCAACGACCCCCGCCCATTGACGTCAATAATGACGTATGTTCCCATAGTAACGCCAATAGGGACTT
TCCATTGACGTCAATGGGTGGAGTATTTACGGTAAACTGCCCACTTGGCAGTACATCAAGTGTATCATAT
GCCAAGTACGCCCCCTATTGACGTCAATGACGGTAAATGGCCCGCCTGGCATTATGCCCAGTACATGACC
TTATGGGACTTTCCTACTTGGCAGTACATCTACGTATTAGTCATCGCTATTACCATGGTCGAGGTGAGCC
CCACGTTCTGCTTCACTCTCCCCATCTCCCCCCCCTCCCCACCCCCAATTTTGTATTTATTTATTTTTTA
ATTATTTTGTGCAGCGATGGGGGCGGGGGGGGGGGNNNNNNNNNNNNNNNNNNNNNNNNNNNNNNNNNNN
NNNGGGCGGGGCGGGGCGAGGCGGAGAGGTGCGGCGGCAGCCAATCAGAGCGGCGCGCTCCGAAAGTTTC
CTTTTATGGCGAGGCGGCGGCGGCGGCGGCCCTATAAAAAGCGAAGCGCGCGGCGGGCGGGAGTCGCTGC
GCGCTGCCTTCGCCCCGTGCCCCGCTCCGCCGCCGCCTCGCGCCGCCCGCCCCGGCTCTGACTGACCGCG
TTACTCCCACAGGTGAGCGGGCGGGACGGCCCTTCTCCTCCGGGCTGTAATTAGCGCTTGGTTTAATGAC
GGCTTGTTTCTTTTCTGTGGCTGCGTGAAAGCCTTGAGGGGCTCCGGGAGGGCCCTTTGTGCGGGGGGAG
CGGCTCGGGGGGTGCGTGCGTGTGTGTGTGCGTGGGGAGCGCCGCGTGCGGCTCCGCGCTGCCCGGCGGC
TGTGAGCGCTGCGGGCGCGGCGCGGGGCTTTGTGCGCTCCGCAGTGTGCGCGAGGGGAGCGCGGCCGGGG
GCGGTGCCCCGCGGTGCGGGGGGGGCTGCGAGGGGAACAAAGGCTGCGTGCGGGGTGTGTGCGTGGGGGG
GTGAGCAGGGGGTGTGGGCGCGTCGGTCGGGCTGCAACCCCCCCTGCACCCCCCTCCCCGAGTTGCTGAG
CACGGCCCGGCTTCGGGTGCGGGGCTCCGTACGGGGCGTGGCGCGGGGCTCGCCGTGCCGGGCGGGGGGT
GGCGGCAGGTGGGGGTGCCGGGCGGGGCGGGGCCGCCTCGGGCCGGGGAGGGCTCGGGGGAGGGGCGCGG
CGGCCCCCGGAGCGCCGGCGGCTGTCGAGGCGCGGCGAGCCGCAGCCATTGCCTTTTATGGTAATCGTGC
GAGAGGGCGCAGGGACTTCCTTTGTCCCAAATCTGTGCGGAGCCGAAATCTGGGAGGCGCCGCCGCACCC
CCTCTAGCGGGCGCGGGGCGAAGCGGTGCGGCGCCGGCAGGAAGGAAATGGGCGGGGAGGGCCTTCGTGC
GTCGCCGCGCCGCCGTCCCCTTCTCCCTCTCCAGCCTCGGGGCTGTCCGCGGGGGGACGGCTGCCTTCGG
GGGGGACGGGGCAGGGCGGGGTTCGGCTTCTGGCGTGTGACCGGCGGCTCTAGAGCCTCTGCTAACCATG
TTCATGCCTTCTTCTTTTTCCTACAGCTCCTGGGCAACGTGCTGGTTATTGTGCTGTCTCATCATTTTGG
CAAAGAATTGCTAGCGAAGTTCCTATACTTTCTAGAGAATAGGAACTTCCCCGGCTAGAGCTCGCTGATC
AGCCTCGACTGTGCCTTCTAGTTGCCAGCCATCTGTTGTTTGCCCCTCCCCCGTGCCTTCCTTGACCCTG
GAAGGTGCCACTCCCACTGTCCTTTCCTAATAAAATGAGGAAATTGCATCGCATTGTCTGAGTAGGTGTC
ATTCTATTCTGGGGGGTGGGGTGGGGCAGGACAGCAAGGGGGAGGATTGGGAAGACAATAGCAGGCATGC
TGGGGATGCGGTGGGCTCTATGGCTTCTGAGGCGGAAAGAACCAGCTGGGGCTCGACTAGAGCTTGCGGA
ACCCTTCTAACTAGATAAGAAGTTCCTATACTTTCTAGAGAATAGGAACTTCATCGATACTAGCATAACT
TCGTATAGCATACATTATACGAAGTTATAGGCGCGCCATGAGCAAAGGAGAAGAACTTTTCACTGGAGTT
GTCCCAATTCTTGTTGAATTAGATGGTGATGTTAATGGGCACAAATTTTCTGTCCGTGGAGAGGGTGAAG
GTGATGCTACAAACGGAAAACTCACCCTTAAATTTATTTGCACTACTGGAAAACTACCTGTTCCGTGGCC
AACACTTGTCACTACTCTGACCTATGGTGTTCAATGCTTTTCCCGTTATCCGGATCACATGAAACGGCAT
GACTTTTTCAAGAGTGCCATGCCCGAAGGTTATGTACAGGAACGCACTATATCTTTCAAAGATGACGGGA
CCTACAAGACGCGTGCTGAAGTCAAGTTTGAAGGTGATACCCTTGTTAATCGTATCGAGTTAAAGGGTAT
TGATTTTAAAGAAGATGGAAACATTCTTGGACACAAACTCGAATACAACTTTAACTCACACAATGTATAC
ATCACGGCAGACAAACAAAAGAATGGAATCAAAGCTAACTTCAAAATTCGCCACAACGTTGAAGATGGTT
CCGTTCAACTAGCAGACCATTATCAACAAAATACTCCAATTGGCGATGGCCCTGTCCTTTTACCAGACAA
CCATTACCTGTCGACACAATCTGTCCTTTCGAAAGATCCCAACGAAAAGCGTGACCACATGGTCCTTCTT
GAGTTTGTAACTGCTGCTGGGATTACACATGGCATGGATGAGCTCTACAAAGGTTCTGCTGGATCTGCAG
CAGGATCTGGTATGAGCAAAGGAGAAGAACTTTTCACTGGAGTTGTCCCAATTCTTGTTGAATTAGATGG
TGATGTTAATGGGCACAAATTTTCTGTCCGTGGAGAGGGTGAAGGTGATGCTACAAACGGAAAACTCACC
CTTAAATTTATTTGCACTACTGGAAAACTACCTGTTCCGTGGCCAACACTTGTCACTACTCTGACCTATG
GTGTTCAATGCTTTTCCCGTTATCCGGATCACATGAAACGGCATGACTTTTTCAAGAGTGCCATGCCCGA
AGGTTATGTACAGGAACGCACTATATCTTTCAAAGATGACGGGACCTACAAGACGCGTGCTGAAGTCAAG
TTTGAAGGTGATACCCTTGTTAATCGTATCGAGTTAAAGGGTATTGATTTTAAAGAAGATGGAAACATTC
TTGGACACAAACTCGAATACAACTTTAACTCACACAATGTATACATCACGGCAGACAAACAAAAGAATGG
AATCAAAGCTAACTTCAAAATTCGCCACAACGTTGAAGATGGTTCCGTTCAACTAGCAGACCATTATCAA
CAAAATACTCCAATTGGCGATGGCCCTGTCCTTTTACCAGACAACCATTACCTGTCGACACAATCTGTCC
TTTCGAAAGATCCCAACGAAAAGCGTGACCACATGGTCCTTCTTGAGTTTGTAACTGCTGCTGGGATTAC
ACATGGCATGGATGAGCTCTACAAATGATTAATTAAAACCTCTGGATTACAAAATTTGTGAAAGATTGAC
TGGTATTCTTAACTATGTTGCTCCTTTTACGCTATGTGGATACGCTGCTTTAATGCCTTTGTATCATGCT
ATTGCTTCCCGTATGGCTTTCATTTTCTCCTCCTTGTATAAATCCTGGTTGCTGTCTCTTTATGAGGAGT
TGTGGCCCGTTGTCAGGCAACGTGGCGTGGTGTGCACTGTGTTTGCTGACGCAACCCCCACTGGTTGGGG
CATTGCCACCACCTGTCAGCTCCTTTCCGGGACTTTCGCTTTCCCCCTCCCTATTGCCACGGCGGAACTC
ATCGCCGCCTGCCTTGCCCGCTGCTGGACAGGGGCTCGGCTGTTGGGCACTGACAATTCCGTGGTGTTGT
CGGGGAAATCATCGTCCTTTCCTTGGCTGCTCGCCTGTGTTGCCACCTGGATTCTGCGCGGGACGTCCTT
CTGCTACGTCCCTTCGGCCCTCAATCCAGCGGACCTTCCTTCCCGCGGCCTGCTGCCGGCTCTGCGGCCT
CTTCCGCGTCTTCGCCTTCGCCCTCAGACGAGTCGGATCTCCCTTTGGGCCGCCTCCCCGCAGGATCCAC
TAGAGCGGCCGCCTAGAGCTCGCTATCAGCCTCGACTGTGCCTTCTAGTTGCCAGCCATCTGTTGTTTGC
CCCTCCCCCGTGCCTTCCTTGACCCTGGAAGGTGCCACTCCCACTGTCCTTTCCTAATAAAATGAGGAAA
TTGCATCGCATTGTCTGAGTAGGTGTCATTCTATTCTGGGGGGTGGGGTGGGGCAGGACAGCAAGGGGGA
GGATTGGGAAGACAATAGCAGGCATGCTGGGGATGCGGTGGGCTCTATGGCTTCTGAGGCGGAAAGAACC
AGCTGGGGCTCGACTAGAGCTTGCGGAACCCTTAAGCTTTTTTATTATATATTAGTCACGATATCTATAA
CAAGAAAATATATATATAATAAGTTATCACGTAAGTAGAACATGAAATAACAATATAATTATCGTATGAG
TTAAATCTTAAAAGTCACGTAAAAGATAATCATGCGTCATTTTGACTCACGCGGTCGTTATAGTTCAAAA
TCAGTGACACTTACCGCATTGACAAGCACGCCTCACGGGAGCTCCAAGCGGCGACTGAGATGTCCTAAAT
GCACAGCGACGGATTCGCGCTATTTAGAAAGAGAGAGCAATATTTCAAGAATGCATGCGTCAATTTTACG
CAGACTATCTTTCTAGGGTTAAAAAAGATTTGCGCTTTACTCGACCTAAACTTTAAACACGTCATAGAAT
CTTCGTTTGACAAAAACCACATTGTGTTGGGTCGCCCTATAGTGAGTCGTATTACAATTCACTGGCCGTC
GTTTTACAACGTCGTGACTGGGAAAACCCTGGCGTTACCCAACTTAATCGCCTTGCAGCACATCCCCCTT
TCGCCAGCTGGCGTAATAGCGAAGAGGCCCGCACCGATCGCCCTTCCCAACAGTTGCGCAGCCTGAATGG
CGAATGGCAAATTGTAAGCGTTAATATTTTGTTAAAATTCGCGTTAAATTTTTGTTAAATCAGCTCATTT
TTTAACCAATAGGCCGAAATCGGCAAAATCCCTTATAAATCAAAAGAATAGACCGAGATAGGGT
[37 nt withheld, positions 6015-6051]
AAAGAACGTGGACTCCAACGTCAAAGG
[49 nt withheld, positions 6079-6127]
T
[91 nt withheld, positions 6129-6219]
G
[124 nt withheld, positions 6221-6344]
CAGGTGGCACTTTTCGGGGAAATGTGCGCGGAACCCCTATTTGTTTATTTTTCTAAATACATTCAAATAT
GTATCCGCTCATGAGACAATAACCCTGATAAATGCTTCAATAATATTGAAAAAGGAAGAGTATGAGTATT
CAACATTTCCGTGTCGCCCTTATTCCCTTTTTTGCGGCATTTTGCCTTCCTGTTTTTGCTCACCCAGAAA
CGCTGGTGAAAGTAAAAGATGCTGAAGATCAGTTGGGTGCACGAGTGGGTTACATCGAACTGGATCTCAA
CAGCGGTAAGATCCTTGAGAGTTTTCGCCCCGAAGAACGTTTTCCAATGATGAGCACTTTTAAAGTTCTG
CTATGTGGCGCGGTATTATCCCGTATTGACGCCGGGCAAGAGCAACTCGGTCGCCGCATACACTATTCTC
AGAATGACTTGGTTGAGTACTCACCAGTCACAGAAAAGCATCTTACGGATGGCATGACAGTAAGAGAATT
ATGCAGTGCTGCCATAACCATGAGTGATAACACTGCGGCCAACTTACTTCTGACAACGATCGGAGGACCG
AAGGAGCTAACCGCTTTTTTGCACAACATGGGGGATCATGTAACTCGCCTTGATCGTTGGGAACCGGAGC
TGAATGAAGCCATACCAAACGACGAGCGTGACACCACGATGCCTGTAGCAATGGCAACAACGTTGCGCAA
ACTATTAACTGGCGAACTACTTACTCTAGCTTCCCGGCAACAATTAATAGACTGGATGGAGGCGGATAAA
GTTGCAGGACCACTTCTGCGCTCGGCCCTTCCGGCTGGCTGGTTTATTGCTGATAAATCTGGAGCCGGTG
AGCGTGGGTCTCGCGGTATCATTGCAGCACTGGGGCCAGATGGTAAGCCCTCCCGTATCGTAGTTATCTA
CACGACGGGGAGTCAGGCAACTATGGATGAACGAAATAGACAGATCGCTGAGATAGGTGCCTCACTGATT
AAGCATTGGTAACTGTCAGACCAAGTTTACTCATATATACTTTAGATTGATTTAAAACTTCATTTTTAAT
TTAAAAGGATCTAGGTGAAGATCCTTTTTGATAATCTCATGACCAAAATCCCTTAACGTGAGTTTTCGTT
CCACTGAGCGTCAGACCCCGTAGAAAAGATCAAAGGATCTTCTTGAGATCCTTTTTTTCTGCGCGTAATC
TGCTGCTTGCAAACAAAAAAACCACCGCTACCAGCGGTGGTTTGTTTGCCGGATCAAGAGCTACCAACTC
TTTTTCCGAAGGTAACTGGCTTCAGCAGAGCGCAGATACCAAATACTGTTCTTCTAGTGTAGCCGTAGTT
AGGCCACCACTTCAAGAACTCTGTAGCACCGCCTACATACCTCGCTCTGCTAATCCTGTTACCAGTGGCT
GCTGCCAGTGGCGATAAGTCGTGTCTTACCGGGTTGGACTCAAGACGATAGTTACCGGATAAGGCGCAGC
GGTCGGGCTGAACGGGGGGTTCGTGCACACAGCCCAGCTTGGAGCGAACGACCTACACCGAACTGAGATA
CCTACAGCGTGAGCTATGAGAAAGCGCCACGCTTCCCGAAGGGAGAAAGGCGGACAGGTATCCGGTAAGC
GGCAGGGTCGGAACAGGAGAGCGCACGAGGGAGCTTCCAGGGGGAAACGCCTGGTATCTTTATAGTCCTG
TCGGGTTTCGCCACCTCTGACTTGAGCGTCGATTTTTGTGATGCTCGTCAGGGGGGCGGAGCCTATGGAA
AAACGCCAGCAACGCGGCCTTTTTACGGTTCCTGGCCTTTTGCTGGCCTTTTGCTCACATGTTCTTTCCT
GCGTTATCCCCTGATTCTGTGGATAACCGTATTACCGCCTTTGAGTGAGCTGATACCGCTCGCCGCAGCC
GAACG
